Addgene plasmid #121859: KK402: pMVP/Zeo-DEST
Purpose: (Empty Backbone) pMVP destination vector, empty expression vector backbone w/ Zeo selection cassette
Depositing lab: Christopher Newgard. Depositing organization: Duke University. Publication: Creation of versatile cloning platforms for transgene expression and dCas9-based epigenome editing. Haldeman JM, Conway AE, Arlotto ME, Slentz DH, Muoio DM, Becker TC, Newgard CB. Nucleic Acids Res. 2018 Dec 27. pii: 5264291. doi: 10.1093/nar/gky1286. PubMed 30590691.
Backbone
  Vector backbone: JK104
  Backbone manufacturer: Newgard Lab
  Backbone size (bp): 3782
  Vector type: Mammalian Expression ; pMVP Gateway Destination Vector
  Selectable markers: Zeocin
Growth in bacteria
  Bacterial resistance: Chloramphenicol and Ampicillin, 25 & 100 μg/mL
  Growth temperature: 37°C
  Growth strain: ccdB Survival
  Copy number: High Copy
Gene/Insert
  Gene/Insert name: Gateway selection cassette (ccdb gene + Chlor resistance gene)
  Species: Synthetic
  Insert size (bp): 1455
  Cloning method: Gibson Cloning
Terms and licenses: Academic/Nonprofit Terms; Industry Terms: Not Available to Industry
How to cite: KK402: pMVP/Zeo-DEST was a gift from Christopher Newgard (Addgene plasmid # 121859 ; http://n2t.net/addgene:121859 ; RRID:Addgene_121859)
