[The description below was written by a language model from this plasmid's Addgene catalogue record, the feature table of its GenBank file and pLannotate feature annotations shown in this document.]
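Description:
KK402: pMVP/Zeo-DEST is an empty Gateway destination vector from the pMVP modular cloning platform. It is a 5,237 bp circular plasmid built on the JK104 backbone and intended for mammalian expression with Zeocin selection. It replicates in E. coli at high copy from a pUC-type origin and carries an ampicillin resistance gene (bla) under its own promoter. An f1 phage origin is also detected by automated annotation. Because the plasmid still contains the Gateway counter-selection cassette, it is also chloramphenicol resistant and must be propagated in a ccdB-tolerant strain.

The cassette, introduced by Gibson assembly, consists of attR1 and attR2 sites flanking a chloramphenicol acetyltransferase gene and the ccdB toxin gene. In an LR recombination reaction, the region between the attR sites is exchanged for the contents of compatible entry clones. Loss of ccdB then allows recombinant plasmids to grow in standard strains, while unrecombined vector is eliminated. No mammalian promoter or polyadenylation signal is annotated flanking the attR sites, so the transgene's regulatory elements apparently need to arrive with the recombined entry modules, although the record does not state this explicitly. Downstream of attR2 lies an independent selection unit in which the SV40 early promoter/origin and the bacterial EM7 promoter drive the Sh ble Zeocin resistance gene, terminated by an HSV TK polyadenylation signal. This allows Zeocin selection of transfected mammalian cells. Several sequencing primer sites flank the recombination region. The internal title of the GenBank record reads KK401 rather than KK402, a minor naming discrepancy with the catalogue entry.
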