LOCUS       Exported 5237 bp ds-DNA circular SYN 19-DEC-2018
DEFINITION  synthetic circular DNA
ACCESSION   .
VERSION     .
KEYWORDS    .
SOURCE      synthetic DNA construct
  ORGANISM  synthetic DNA construct
REFERENCE   1 (bases 1 to 5237)
  AUTHORS   .
  TITLE     Direct Submission
  JOURNAL   Exported Jan 17, 2019 from SnapGene Viewer 4.2.11
            http://www.snapgene.com
FEATURES             Location/Qualifiers
     source          1..5237
                     /organism="synthetic DNA construct"
                     /note="/dnas_title=KK401_pMVP_Zeo"
     promoter        30..128
                     /note="bla promoter"
     gene            129..989
                     /label=Ampicillin
                     /note="Ampicillin"
     rep_origin      1134..1807
                     /label=pUC origin
                     /note="pUC origin"
     misc_feature    1925..1942
                     /label=nonstandard type: PCR_primer
                     /note="M13F(-21)"
     misc_feature    1989..2007
                     /label=nonstandard type: PCR_primer
                     /note="JH637"
                     /note="sequencing primer"
     misc_recomb     2008..2132
                     /label=attR1
                     /note="attR1"
     misc_feature    complement(2167..2189)
                     /label=nonstandard type: PCR_primer
                     /note="JH43"
                     /note="Invitrogen Primer 1"
                     /note="sequencing primer"
     gene            2241..2900
                     /label=Chlor
                     /note="Chlor"
                     /note="Chloramphenicol resistance gene"
     gene            3242..3547
                     /label=ccdB
                     /note="ccdB"
                     /note="ccdB gene"
     misc_feature    3448..3470
                     /label=nonstandard type: PCR_primer
                     /note="JH44"
                     /note="Invitrogen Primer 2"
                     /note="sequencing primer"
     misc_recomb     3588..3712
                     /label=attR2
                     /note="attR2"
     misc_feature    complement(3745..3763)
                     /label=nonstandard type: PCR_primer
                     /note="JH638"
                     /note="sequencing primer"
     promoter        3764..4072
                     /note="SV40 early promoter and origin"
     misc_feature    3993..4012
                     /label=nonstandard type: PCR_primer
                     /note="JH619"
                     /note="sequencing primer"
     promoter        4127..4193
                     /note="EM7 promoter"
     gene            4194..4568
                     /label=Zeocin resistance gene
                     /note="Zeocin resistance gene"
     polyA_signal    4595..4866
                     /label=TK Poly A signal
                     /note="TK Poly A signal"
     misc_feature    complement(4998..5015)
                     /label=nonstandard type: PCR_primer
                     /note="JH618"
                     /note="sequencing primer"
     misc_feature    complement(5051..5068)
                     /label=nonstandard type: PCR_primer
                     /note="JH622"
                     /note="sequencing primer"
ORIGIN
        1 gtggcacttt tcggggaaat gtgcgcggaa cccctatttg tttatttttc taaatacatt
       61 caaatatgta tccgctcatg agacaataac cctgataaat gcttcaataa tattgaaaaa
      121 ggaagagtat gagtattcaa catttccgtg tcgcccttat tccctttttt gcggcatttt
      181 gccttcctgt ttttgctcac ccagaaacgc tggtgaaagt aaaagatgct gaagatcagt
      241 tgggtgcacg agtgggttac atcgaactgg atctcaacag cggtaagatc cttgagagtt
      301 ttcgccccga agaacgtttt ccaatgatga gcacttttaa agttctgcta tgtggcgcgg
      361 tattatcccg tattgacgcc gggcaagagc aactcggtcg ccgcatacac tattctcaga
      421 atgacttggt tgagtactca ccagtcacag aaaagcatct tacggatggc atgacagtaa
      481 gagaattatg cagtgctgcc ataaccatga gtgataacac tgcggccaac ttacttctga
      541 caacgatcgg aggaccgaag gagctaaccg cttttttgca caacatgggg gatcatgtaa
      601 ctcgccttga tcgttgggaa ccggagctga atgaagccat accaaacgac gagcgtgaca
      661 ccacgatgcc tgtagcaatg gcaacaacgt tgcgcaaact attaactggc gaactactta
      721 ctctagcttc ccggcaacaa ttaatagact ggatggaggc ggataaagtt gcaggaccac
      781 ttctgcgctc ggcccttccg gctggctggt ttattgctga taaatctgga gccggtgagc
      841 gtgggtctcg cggtatcatt gcagcactgg ggccagatgg taagccctcc cgtatcgtag
      901 ttatctacac gacggggagt caggcaacta tggatgaacg aaatagacag atcgctgaga
      961 taggtgcctc actgattaag cattggtaac tgtcagacca agtttactca tatatacttt
     1021 agattgattt aaaacttcat ttttaattta aaaggatcta ggtgaagatc ctttttgata
     1081 atctcatgac caaaatccct taacgtgagt tttcgttcca ctgagcgtca gaccccgtag
     1141 aaaagatcaa aggatcttct tgagatcctt tttttctgcg cgtaatctgc tgcttgcaaa
     1201 caaaaaaacc accgctacca gcggtggttt gtttgccgga tcaagagcta ccaactcttt
     1261 ttccgaaggt aactggcttc agcagagcgc agataccaaa tactgtcctt ctagtgtagc
     1321 cgtagttagg ccaccacttc aagaactctg tagcaccgcc tacatacctc gctctgctaa
     1381 tcctgttacc agtggctgct gccagtggcg ataagtcgtg tcttaccggg ttggactcaa
     1441 gacgatagtt accggataag gcgcagcggt cgggctgaac ggggggttcg tgcacacagc
     1501 ccagcttgga gcgaacgacc tacaccgaac tgagatacct acagcgtgag ctatgagaaa
     1561 gcgccacgct tcccgaaggg agaaaggcgg acaggtatcc ggtaagcggc agggtcggaa
     1621 caggagagcg cacgagggag cttccagggg gaaacgcctg gtatctttat agtcctgtcg
     1681 ggtttcgcca cctctgactt gagcgtcgat ttttgtgatg ctcgtcaggg gggcggagcc
     1741 tatggaaaaa cgccagcaac gcggcctttt tacggttcct ggccttttgc tggccttttg
     1801 ctcacatgtt ctttcctgcg ttatcccctg attctgtgga taaccgtatt accgcctttg
     1861 agtgagctga taccgctcgc cgcagccgaa cgaccgagcg cagcgagtca gtgagcgagg
     1921 aagctgtaaa acgacggcca gtagctccac cgcggtggcg gccgctctag aactagtgga
     1981 tcccccgggc tgcaggaatt cgatatcaca agtttgtaca aaaaagctga acgagaaacg
     2041 taaaatgata taaatatcaa tatattaaat tagattttgc ataaaaaaca gactacataa
     2101 tactgtaaaa cacaacatat ccagtcacta tggcggccgc attaggcacc ccaggcttta
     2161 cactttatgc ttccggctcg tataatgtgt ggattttgag ttaggatccg tcgagatttt
     2221 caggagctaa ggaagctaaa atggagaaaa aaatcactgg atataccacc gttgatatat
     2281 cccaatggca tcgtaaagaa cattttgagg catttcagtc agttgctcaa tgtacctata
     2341 accagaccgt tcagctggat attacggcct ttttaaagac cgtaaagaaa aataagcaca
     2401 agttttatcc ggcctttatt cacattcttg cccgcctgat gaatgctcat ccggaattcc
     2461 gtatggcaat gaaagacggt gagctggtga tatgggatag tgttcaccct tgttacaccg
     2521 ttttccatga gcaaactgaa acgttttcat cgctctggag tgaataccac gacgatttcc
     2581 ggcagtttct acacatatat tcgcaagatg tggcgtgtta cggtgaaaac ctggcctatt
     2641 tccctaaagg gtttattgag aatatgtttt tcgtctcagc caatccctgg gtgagtttca
     2701 ccagttttga tttaaacgtg gccaatatgg acaacttctt cgcccccgtt ttcaccatgg
     2761 gcaaatatta tacgcaaggc gacaaggtgc tgatgccgct ggcgattcag gttcatcatg
     2821 ccgtttgtga tggcttccat gtcggcagaa tgcttaatga attacaacag tactgcgatg
     2881 agtggcaggg cggggcgtaa acgcgtggat ccggcttact aaaagccaga taacagtatg
     2941 cgtatttgcg cgctgatttt tgcggtataa gaatatatac tgatatgtat acccgaagta
     3001 tgtcaaaaag aggtatgcta tgaagcagcg tattacagtg acagttgaca gcgacagcta
     3061 tcagttgctc aaggcatata tgatgtcaat atctccggtc tggtaagcac aaccatgcag
     3121 aatgaagccc gtcgtctgcg tgccgaacgc tggaaagcgg aaaatcagga agggatggct
     3181 gaggtcgccc ggtttattga aatgaacggc tcttttgctg acgagaacag gggctggtga
     3241 aatgcagttt aaggtttaca cctataaaag agagagccgt tatcgtctgt ttgtggatgt
     3301 acagagtgat attattgaca cgcccgggcg acggatggtg atccccctgg ccagtgcacg
     3361 tctgctgtca gataaagtct cccgtgaact ttacccggtg gtgcatatcg gggatgaaag
     3421 ctggcgcatg atgaccaccg atatggccag tgtgccggtc tccgttatcg gggaagaagt
     3481 ggctgatctc agccaccgcg aaaatgacat caaaaacgcc attaacctga tgttctgggg
     3541 aatataaatg tcaggctccc ttatacacag ccagtctgca ggtcgaccat agtgactgga
     3601 tatgttgtgt tttacagtat tatgtagtct gttttttatg caaaatctaa tttaatatat
     3661 tgatatttat atcattttac gtttctcgtt cagctttctt gtacaaagtg gtgatatcaa
     3721 gcttatcgat accgtcgacc tcgacatggt catagctgtt gacggtgtgg aaagtcccca
     3781 ggctccccag caggcagaag tatgcaaagc atgcatctca attagtcagc aaccaggtgt
     3841 ggaaagtccc caggctcccc agcaggcaga agtatgcaaa gcatgcatct caattagtca
     3901 gcaaccatag tcccgcccct aactccgccc atcccgcccc taactccgcc cagttccgcc
     3961 cattctccgc cccatggctg actaattttt tttatttatg cagaggccga ggccgcctct
     4021 gcctctgagc tattccagaa gtagtgagga ggcttttttg gaggcctagg cttttgcaaa
     4081 aagctcccgg gagcttgtat atccattttc ggatctgatc agcacgtgtt gacaattaat
     4141 catcggcata gtatatcggc atagtataat acgacaaggt gaggaactaa accatggcca
     4201 agttgaccag tgccgttccg gtgctcaccg cgcgcgacgt cgccggagcg gtcgagttct
     4261 ggaccgaccg gctcgggttc tcccgggact tcgtggagga cgacttcgcc ggtgtggtcc
     4321 gggacgacgt gaccctgttc atcagcgcgg tccaggacca ggtggtgccg gacaacaccc
     4381 tggcctgggt gttggtgcgc ggcctggacg agctgtacgc cgagtggtcg gaggtcgtgt
     4441 ccacgaactt ccgggacgcc tccgggccgg ccatgaccga gatcggcgag cagccgtggg
     4501 ggcgggagtt cgccctgcgc gacccggccg gcaactgcgt gcacttcgtg gccgaggagc
     4561 aggactgacg taccggttag taatgagttt aaacggggga ggctaactga aacacggaag
     4621 gagacaatac cggaaggaac ccgcgctatg acggcaataa aaagacagaa taaaacgcac
     4681 gggtgttggg tcgtttgttc ataaacgcgg ggttcggtcc cagggctggc actctgtcga
     4741 taccccaccg agaccccatt ggggccaata cgcccgcgtt tcttcctttt ccccacccca
     4801 ccccccaagt tcgggtgaag gcccagggct cgcagccaac gtcggggcgg caggccctgc
     4861 catagcagat ccggttaaat caaaagaata gaccgagata gggtnnnnnn nnnnnnnnnn
     4921 nnnnnnnnnn nnnnnnnnnn naaagaacgt ggactccaac gtcaaaggnn nnnnnnnnnn
     4981 nnnnnnnnnn nnnnnnnnnn nnnnnnnnnn nnnnnnntnn nnnnnnnnnn nnnnnnnnnn
     5041 nnnnnnnnnn nnnnnnnnnn nnnnnnnnnn nnnnnnnnnn nnnnnnnnnn nnnnnnnnnn
     5101 nnnnnnnnng nnnnnnnnnn nnnnnnnnnn nnnnnnnnnn nnnnnnnnnn nnnnnnnnnn
     5161 nnnnnnnnnn nnnnnnnnnn nnnnnnnnnn nnnnnnnnnn nnnnnnnnnn nnnnnnnnnn
     5221 nnnnnnnnnn nnnncag
//
