Features (pLannotate 1.2.2; 19 found; start..end, strand, type, name):
     24..128     +  promoter       AmpR promoter: bla
    129..989     +  CDS            AmpR: β-lactamase; bla; confers resistance to ampicillin, carbenicillin, and related antibiotics
   1160..1748    +  rep_origin     ori: high-copy-number ColE1/pMB1/pBR322/pUC origin of replication
   1925..1942    -  CDS            lacZα (fragment): LacZα fragment of β-galactosidase; lacZ fragment
   1943..2008    +  misc_feature   MCS (fragment): pBluescript multiple cloning site
   2008..2132    +  protein_bind   attR1: mutant version of attR; recombination site for the Gateway® LR reaction LR Clonase™
   2157..2187    +  promoter       lac UV5 promoter: E. coli lac promoter with an "up" mutation
   2211..2240    +  promoter       cat promoter (fragment): promoter of the E. coli cat gene encoding chloramphenicol acetyltransferase
   2241..2900    +  CDS            CmR: chloramphenicol acetyltransferase; cat; confers resistance to chloramphenicol
   3079..3237    +  CDS            ccdA (fragment): CCDA_ECO57 - Also known as H, letA. Experimental evidence at protein level: Swiss-Prot protein existence level 1. Antitoxin component of a type II toxin-antitoxin (TA) system which inhibits the post-segregational killing (PSK) of plasmid-free cells, also referred to as a plasmid addiction system. Binds to and blocks the activity of CcdB; will also remove bound CcdB protein from the CcdB-GyrA complex by forming a CcdA-CcdB complex, a process termed rejuvenation. Functions as a transcriptional corepressor for the ccdAB operon, repression also requires CcdB (By similarity). From Escherichia coli
   3242..3544    +  CDS            ccdB: CCDB_ECOLI - Also known as G, letB, letD. Experimental evidence at protein level: Swiss-Prot protein existence level 1. Toxic component of a type II toxin-antitoxin (TA) system, functioning in plasmid maintainence. Responsible for the post- segregational killing (PSK) of plasmid-free cells, also referred to as a plasmid addiction system. Half-life of over 2 hours. Cell killing by CcdB is accompanied by filamentation, defects in chromosome and plasmid segregation, defects in cell division, formation of anucleate cells, decreased DNA synthesis and plasmid loss. Interferes with the activity of DN
   3588..3712    -  protein_bind   attR2: mutant version of attR; recombination site for the Gateway® LR reaction LR Clonase™
   3713..3744    +  misc_feature   MCS (fragment): pBluescript multiple cloning site
   3764..4080    +  promoter       SV40 promoter: SV40 enhancer and early promoter
   4128..4175    +  promoter       EM7 promoter: synthetic bacterial promoter&nbsp
   4194..4568    +  CDS            BleoR: antibiotic-binding protein; Sh ble from Streptoalloteichus hindustanus; confers resistance to bleomycin, phleomycin, and Zeocin™
   4652..4700    +  polyA_signal   HSV TK poly(A) signal: herpes simplex virus thymidine kinase polyadenylation signal (Cole and Stacy, 1985)
   4791..4807    -  polyA_signal   bGH poly(A) signal (fragment): bovine growth hormone polyadenylation signal
   4876..5234    -  rep_origin     f1 ori (sequence partly withheld): f1 bacteriophage origin of replication; arrow indicates direction of (+) strand synthesis
>Addgene plasmid #121859 | KK402: pMVP/Zeo-DEST | addgene full sequence | sequence record 237480 | Addgene NGS Result
GTGGCACTTTTCGGGGAAATGTGCGCGGAACCCCTATTTGTTTATTTTTCTAAATACATTCAAATATGTA
TCCGCTCATGAGACAATAACCCTGATAAATGCTTCAATAATATTGAAAAAGGAAGAGTATGAGTATTCAA
CATTTCCGTGTCGCCCTTATTCCCTTTTTTGCGGCATTTTGCCTTCCTGTTTTTGCTCACCCAGAAACGC
TGGTGAAAGTAAAAGATGCTGAAGATCAGTTGGGTGCACGAGTGGGTTACATCGAACTGGATCTCAACAG
CGGTAAGATCCTTGAGAGTTTTCGCCCCGAAGAACGTTTTCCAATGATGAGCACTTTTAAAGTTCTGCTA
TGTGGCGCGGTATTATCCCGTATTGACGCCGGGCAAGAGCAACTCGGTCGCCGCATACACTATTCTCAGA
ATGACTTGGTTGAGTACTCACCAGTCACAGAAAAGCATCTTACGGATGGCATGACAGTAAGAGAATTATG
CAGTGCTGCCATAACCATGAGTGATAACACTGCGGCCAACTTACTTCTGACAACGATCGGAGGACCGAAG
GAGCTAACCGCTTTTTTGCACAACATGGGGGATCATGTAACTCGCCTTGATCGTTGGGAACCGGAGCTGA
ATGAAGCCATACCAAACGACGAGCGTGACACCACGATGCCTGTAGCAATGGCAACAACGTTGCGCAAACT
ATTAACTGGCGAACTACTTACTCTAGCTTCCCGGCAACAATTAATAGACTGGATGGAGGCGGATAAAGTT
GCAGGACCACTTCTGCGCTCGGCCCTTCCGGCTGGCTGGTTTATTGCTGATAAATCTGGAGCCGGTGAGC
GTGGGTCTCGCGGTATCATTGCAGCACTGGGGCCAGATGGTAAGCCCTCCCGTATCGTAGTTATCTACAC
GACGGGGAGTCAGGCAACTATGGATGAACGAAATAGACAGATCGCTGAGATAGGTGCCTCACTGATTAAG
CATTGGTAACTGTCAGACCAAGTTTACTCATATATACTTTAGATTGATTTAAAACTTCATTTTTAATTTA
AAAGGATCTAGGTGAAGATCCTTTTTGATAATCTCATGACCAAAATCCCTTAACGTGAGTTTTCGTTCCA
CTGAGCGTCAGACCCCGTAGAAAAGATCAAAGGATCTTCTTGAGATCCTTTTTTTCTGCGCGTAATCTGC
TGCTTGCAAACAAAAAAACCACCGCTACCAGCGGTGGTTTGTTTGCCGGATCAAGAGCTACCAACTCTTT
TTCCGAAGGTAACTGGCTTCAGCAGAGCGCAGATACCAAATACTGTTCTTCTAGTGTAGCCGTAGTTAGG
CCACCACTTCAAGAACTCTGTAGCACCGCCTACATACCTCGCTCTGCTAATCCTGTTACCAGTGGCTGCT
GCCAGTGGCGATAAGTCGTGTCTTACCGGGTTGGACTCAAGACGATAGTTACCGGATAAGGCGCAGCGGT
CGGGCTGAACGGGGGGTTCGTGCACACAGCCCAGCTTGGAGCGAACGACCTACACCGAACTGAGATACCT
ACAGCGTGAGCTATGAGAAAGCGCCACGCTTCCCGAAGGGAGAAAGGCGGACAGGTATCCGGTAAGCGGC
AGGGTCGGAACAGGAGAGCGCACGAGGGAGCTTCCAGGGGGAAACGCCTGGTATCTTTATAGTCCTGTCG
GGTTTCGCCACCTCTGACTTGAGCGTCGATTTTTGTGATGCTCGTCAGGGGGGCGGAGCCTATGGAAAAA
CGCCAGCAACGCGGCCTTTTTACGGTTCCTGGCCTTTTGCTGGCCTTTTGCTCACATGTTCTTTCCTGCG
TTATCCCCTGATTCTGTGGATAACCGTATTACCGCCTTTGAGTGAGCTGATACCGCTCGCCGCAGCCGAA
CGACCGAGCGCAGCGAGTCAGTGAGCGAGGAAGCTGTAAAACGACGGCCAGTAGCTCCACCGCGGTGGCG
GCCGCTCTAGAACTAGTGGATCCCCCGGGCTGCAGGAATTCGATATCACAAGTTTGTACAAAAAAGCTGA
ACGAGAAACGTAAAATGATATAAATATCAATATATTAAATTAGATTTTGCATAAAAAACAGACTACATAA
TACTGTAAAACACAACATATCCAGTCACTATGGCGGCCGCATTAGGCACCCCAGGCTTTACACTTTATGC
TTCCGGCTCGTATAATGTGTGGATTTTGAGTTAGGATCCGTCGAGATTTTCAGGAGCTAAGGAAGCTAAA
ATGGAGAAAAAAATCACTGGATATACCACCGTTGATATATCCCAATGGCATCGTAAAGAACATTTTGAGG
CATTTCAGTCAGTTGCTCAATGTACCTATAACCAGACCGTTCAGCTGGATATTACGGCCTTTTTAAAGAC
CGTAAAGAAAAATAAGCACAAGTTTTATCCGGCCTTTATTCACATTCTTGCCCGCCTGATGAATGCTCAT
CCGGAATTCCGTATGGCAATGAAAGACGGTGAGCTGGTGATATGGGATAGTGTTCACCCTTGTTACACCG
TTTTCCATGAGCAAACTGAAACGTTTTCATCGCTCTGGAGTGAATACCACGACGATTTCCGGCAGTTTCT
ACACATATATTCGCAAGATGTGGCGTGTTACGGTGAAAACCTGGCCTATTTCCCTAAAGGGTTTATTGAG
AATATGTTTTTCGTCTCAGCCAATCCCTGGGTGAGTTTCACCAGTTTTGATTTAAACGTGGCCAATATGG
ACAACTTCTTCGCCCCCGTTTTCACCATGGGCAAATATTATACGCAAGGCGACAAGGTGCTGATGCCGCT
GGCGATTCAGGTTCATCATGCCGTTTGTGATGGCTTCCATGTCGGCAGAATGCTTAATGAATTACAACAG
TACTGCGATGAGTGGCAGGGCGGGGCGTAAACGCGTGGATCCGGCTTACTAAAAGCCAGATAACAGTATG
CGTATTTGCGCGCTGATTTTTGCGGTATAAGAATATATACTGATATGTATACCCGAAGTATGTCAAAAAG
AGGTATGCTATGAAGCAGCGTATTACAGTGACAGTTGACAGCGACAGCTATCAGTTGCTCAAGGCATATA
TGATGTCAATATCTCCGGTCTGGTAAGCACAACCATGCAGAATGAAGCCCGTCGTCTGCGTGCCGAACGC
TGGAAAGCGGAAAATCAGGAAGGGATGGCTGAGGTCGCCCGGTTTATTGAAATGAACGGCTCTTTTGCTG
ACGAGAACAGGGGCTGGTGAAATGCAGTTTAAGGTTTACACCTATAAAAGAGAGAGCCGTTATCGTCTGT
TTGTGGATGTACAGAGTGATATTATTGACACGCCCGGGCGACGGATGGTGATCCCCCTGGCCAGTGCACG
TCTGCTGTCAGATAAAGTCTCCCGTGAACTTTACCCGGTGGTGCATATCGGGGATGAAAGCTGGCGCATG
ATGACCACCGATATGGCCAGTGTGCCGGTCTCCGTTATCGGGGAAGAAGTGGCTGATCTCAGCCACCGCG
AAAATGACATCAAAAACGCCATTAACCTGATGTTCTGGGGAATATAAATGTCAGGCTCCCTTATACACAG
CCAGTCTGCAGGTCGACCATAGTGACTGGATATGTTGTGTTTTACAGTATTATGTAGTCTGTTTTTTATG
CAAAATCTAATTTAATATATTGATATTTATATCATTTTACGTTTCTCGTTCAGCTTTCTTGTACAAAGTG
GTGATATCAAGCTTATCGATACCGTCGACCTCGACATGGTCATAGCTGTTGACGGTGTGGAAAGTCCCCA
GGCTCCCCAGCAGGCAGAAGTATGCAAAGCATGCATCTCAATTAGTCAGCAACCAGGTGTGGAAAGTCCC
CAGGCTCCCCAGCAGGCAGAAGTATGCAAAGCATGCATCTCAATTAGTCAGCAACCATAGTCCCGCCCCT
AACTCCGCCCATCCCGCCCCTAACTCCGCCCAGTTCCGCCCATTCTCCGCCCCATGGCTGACTAATTTTT
TTTATTTATGCAGAGGCCGAGGCCGCCTCTGCCTCTGAGCTATTCCAGAAGTAGTGAGGAGGCTTTTTTG
GAGGCCTAGGCTTTTGCAAAAAGCTCCCGGGAGCTTGTATATCCATTTTCGGATCTGATCAGCACGTGTT
GACAATTAATCATCGGCATAGTATATCGGCATAGTATAATACGACAAGGTGAGGAACTAAACCATGGCCA
AGTTGACCAGTGCCGTTCCGGTGCTCACCGCGCGCGACGTCGCCGGAGCGGTCGAGTTCTGGACCGACCG
GCTCGGGTTCTCCCGGGACTTCGTGGAGGACGACTTCGCCGGTGTGGTCCGGGACGACGTGACCCTGTTC
ATCAGCGCGGTCCAGGACCAGGTGGTGCCGGACAACACCCTGGCCTGGGTGTTGGTGCGCGGCCTGGACG
AGCTGTACGCCGAGTGGTCGGAGGTCGTGTCCACGAACTTCCGGGACGCCTCCGGGCCGGCCATGACCGA
GATCGGCGAGCAGCCGTGGGGGCGGGAGTTCGCCCTGCGCGACCCGGCCGGCAACTGCGTGCACTTCGTG
GCCGAGGAGCAGGACTGACGTACCGGTTAGTAATGAGTTTAAACGGGGGAGGCTAACTGAAACACGGAAG
GAGACAATACCGGAAGGAACCCGCGCTATGACGGCAATAAAAAGACAGAATAAAACGCACGGGTGTTGGG
TCGTTTGTTCATAAACGCGGGGTTCGGTCCCAGGGCTGGCACTCTGTCGATACCCCACCGAGACCCCATT
GGGGCCAATACGCCCGCGTTTCTTCCTTTTCCCCACCCCACCCCCCAAGTTCGGGTGAAGGCCCAGGGCT
CGCAGCCAACGTCGGGGCGGCAGGCCCTGCCATAGCAGATCCGGTTAAATCAAAAGAATAGACCGAGATA
GGGT
[37 nt withheld, positions 4905-4941]
AAAGAACGTGGACTCCAACGTCAAAGG
[49 nt withheld, positions 4969-5017]
T
[91 nt withheld, positions 5019-5109]
G
[124 nt withheld, positions 5111-5234]
CAG
